Addgene plasmid #160589: pUPD2 NtSPrbcS (GB2213)
Purpose: B3 for signal peptide (transit peptide to chloroplast) from Ribulose bisphosphate carboxylase small chain
Depositing lab: Diego Orzaez. Depositing organization: Agencia Estatal Consejo Superior de Investigaciones Científicas, M.P.
Backbone
  Vector backbone: pUPD2
  Backbone manufacturer: self-made; derived from the BioBrick assembly plasmid pSB1C3
  Vector type: Synthetic Biology
Growth in bacteria
  Bacterial resistance: Chloramphenicol, 25 μg/mL
  Growth temperature: 37°C
  Growth strain: DH5alpha
  Copy number: High Copy
Gene/Insert
  Gene/Insert name: NtSPrbcS
  Species: Nicotiana tabacum
  Insert size (bp): 178
  Mutation: BsaI and BsmBI sites removed
  Cloning method: Restriction Enzyme; 5′ cloning site BsmBI (destroyed during cloning); 3′ cloning site BsmBI (destroyed during cloning)
  Sequencing primers: 5′ gctttcgctaaggatgatttctgg; 3′ cagggtggtgacaccttgcc
Terms and licenses: Academic/Nonprofit Terms; Industry Terms: Not Available to Industry
Depositor comments: Compatible with GoldenBraid; insert can be released with BsaI
How to cite: pUPD2 NtSPrbcS (GB2213) was a gift from Diego Orzaez (Addgene plasmid # 160589 ; http://n2t.net/addgene:160589 ; RRID:Addgene_160589)
