[The description below was written by a language model from this plasmid's Addgene catalogue record and pLannotate feature annotations shown in this document.]
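Description:
pUPD2 NtSPrbcS (GB2213) is a level-0 "part" plasmid for the GoldenBraid modular cloning system used in plant synthetic biology. Its backbone, pUPD2, is a small domestication vector derived from the BioBrick assembly plasmid pSB1C3. The annotated 2,279-nt sequence retains the BioBrick prefix and suffix flanking the cloning region, along with several bacterial transcription terminators (his operon, lambda t0 and a further putative terminator) that insulate the insert and marker. The plasmid is maintained in E. coli at high copy through a ColE1/pUC-type origin. It is selected with chloramphenicol via the cat gene, which is driven by its own promoter.

The insert is a 178-bp fragment encoding the chloroplast transit peptide of the Rubisco small subunit (rbcS), listed as coming from Nicotiana tabacum. The automated annotation matches it to the N. benthamiana homologue, which most likely reflects sequence similarity among Nicotiana rbcS genes rather than a different source. Internal BsaI and BsmBI sites were removed so the part is compatible with Type IIS assembly. It was cloned through BsmBI sites that were destroyed in the process, and it can be released with BsaI.

The part is catalogued as a B3-position element, the GoldenBraid grammar slot for an N-terminal signal or targeting peptide. It carries no promoter or terminator for plant expression and is not an expression construct on its own. It is meant to be combined with promoter, coding-sequence and terminator parts in a one-pot assembly, producing transcriptional units whose protein product is fused to the transit peptide and directed to the chloroplast.
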