Features (pLannotate 1.2.2; 9 found; start..end, strand, type, name):
      1..171     +  CDS            rbcS (fragment): RBS_NICBE - Experimental evidence at protein level: Swiss-Prot protein existence level 1. (Microbial infection) Required for tobamovirus movement (e.g. tobacco mosaic virus (TMV)). From Nicotiana benthamiana.
    195..214     +  misc_feature   BioBrick suffix: universal suffix for all parts
    215..272     +  terminator     his operon terminator: This putative transcriptin terminator from the E. coli his operon has a 2-bp deletion introduced during synthesis. Its efficiency has not been determined.
    467..1055    -  rep_origin     ori: high-copy-number ColE1/pMB1/pBR322/pUC origin of replication
   1238..1332    -  terminator     lambda t0 terminator: transcription terminator from phage lambda
   1356..2012    -  CDS            cat: CAT_ECOLX - Experimental evidence at protein level: Swiss-Prot protein existence level 1. This enzyme is an effector of chloramphenicol resistance in bacteria. From Escherichia coli. This protein is used as a marker in many commonly used cloning vectors, such as pACYC184.
   2013..2110    -  promoter       cat promoter: promoter of the E. coli cat gene encoding chloramphenicol acetyltransferase
   2196..2239    -  terminator     bacterial terminator: putative bacterial transcription terminator
   2242..2263    +  misc_feature   BioBrick prefix: BioBrick prefix for parts that do not start with "ATG"
>Addgene plasmid #160589 | pUPD2 NtSPrbcS (GB2213) | addgene full sequence | sequence record 322077 | Addgene NGS Result
ATGGCTTCCTCAGTTCTTTCCTCTGCAGCAGTTGCCACCCGCAGCAATGTTGCTCAAGCTAACATGGTTG
CACCTTTCACTGGCCTTAAGTCAGCTGCCTCATTCCCTGTTTCAAGGAAGCAAAACCTTGACATCACTTC
CATTGCCAGCAACGGCGGAAGAGTGCAATGCGCAGCCTGAGACCACTCATCGCGACTAGTAGCGGCCGCT
GCAGTCCGGCAAAAAAGGGCAAGGTGTCACCACCCTGCCCTTTTTCTTTAAAACCGAAAAGATTACTTCG
CGTTATGCAGGCTTCCTCGCTCACTGACTCGCTGCGCTCGGTCGTTCGGCTGCGGCGAGCGGTATCAGCT
CACTCAAAGGCGGTAATACGGTTATCCACAGAATCAGGGGATAACGCAGGAAAGAACATGTGAGCAAAAG
GCCAGCAAAAGGCCAGGAACCGTAAAAAGGCCGCGTTGCTGGCGTTTTTCCACAGGCTCCGCCCCCCTGA
CGAGCATCACAAAAATCGACGCTCAAGTCAGAGGTGGCGAAACCCGACAGGACTATAAAGATACCAGGCG
TTTCCCCCTGGAAGCTCCCTCGTGCGCTCTCCTGTTCCGACCCTGCCGCTTACCGGATACCTGTCCGCCT
TTCTCCCTTCGGGAAGCGTGGCGCTTTCTCATAGCTCACGCTGTAGGTATCTCAGTTCGGTGTAGGTCGT
TCGCTCCAAGCTGGGCTGTGTGCACGAACCCCCCGTTCAGCCCGACCGCTGCGCCTTATCCGGTAACTAT
CGTCTTGAGTCCAACCCGGTAAGACACGACTTATCGCCACTGGCAGCAGCCACTGGTAACAGGATTAGCA
GAGCGAGGTATGTAGGCGGTGCTACAGAGTTCTTGAAGTGGTGGCCTAACTACGGCTACACTAGAAGAAC
AGTATTTGGTATCTGCGCTCTGCTGAAGCCAGTTACCTTCGGAAAAAGAGTTGGTAGCTCTTGATCCGGC
AAACAAACCACCGCTGGTAGCGGTGGTTTTTTTGTTTGCAAGCAGCAGATTACGCGCAGAAAAAAAGGAT
CTCAAGAAGATCCTTTGATCTTTTCTACGGGGTCTGACGCTCAGTGGAACGAAAACTCACGTTAAGGGAT
TTTGGTCATGAGATTATCAAAAAGGATCTTCACCTAGATCCTTTTAAATTAAAAATGAAGTTTTAAATCA
ATCTAAAGTATATATGAGTAAACTTGGTCTGACAGCTCGAGGCTTGGATTCTCACCAATAAAAAACGCCC
GGCGGCAACCGAGCGTTCTGAACAAATCCAGATGGAGTTCTGAGGTCATTACTGGATCTATCAACAGGAG
TCCAAGCGAGCTCGATATCAAATTACGCCCCGCCCTGCCACTCGTCGCAGTACTGTTGTAATTCATTAAG
CATTCTGCCGACATGGAAGCCATCACAAACGGCATGATGAACCTGAATCGCCAGCGGCATCAGCACCTTG
TCGCCTTGCGTATAATATTTGCCCATGGTGAAAACGGGGGCGAAGAAGTTGTCCATATTGGCCACGTTTA
AATCAAAACTGGTGAAACTCACCCAGGGATTGGCTGATACGAAAAACATATTCTCAATAAACCCTTTAGG
GAAATAGGCCAGGTTTTCACCGTAACACGCCACATCTTGCGAATATATGTGTAGAAACTGCCGGAAATCG
TCGTGGTATTCACTCCAGAGTGATGAAAACGTTTCAGTTTGCTCATGGAAAACGGTGTAACAAGGGTGAA
CACTATCCCATATCACCAGCTCACCGTCTTTCATTGCCATACGAAATTCCGGATGAGCATTCATCAGGCG
GGCAAGAATGTGAATAAAGGCCGGATAAAACTTGTGCTTATTTTTCTTTACGGTCTTTAAAAAGGCCGTA
ATATCCAGCTGAACGGTCTGGTTATAGGTACATTGAGCAACTGACTGAAATGCCTCAAAATGTTCTTTAC
GATGCCATTGGGATATATCAACGGTGGTATATCCAGTGATTTTTTTCTCCATTTTAGCTTCCTTAGCTCC
TGAAAATCTCGATAACTCAAAAAATACGCCCGGTAGTGATCTTATTTCATTATGGTGAAAGTTGGAACCT
CTTACGTGCCCGATCAACTCGAGTGCCACCTGACGTCTAAGAAACCATTATTATCATGACATTAACCTAT
AAAAATAGGCGTATCACGAGGCAGAATTTCAGATAAAAAAAATCCTTAGCTTTCGCTAAGGATGATTTCT
GGAATTCGCGGCCGCTTCTAGAGCGATGAGTGGTCTCGA
